>Addgene plasmid #149333 | pAV0286 | depositor full sequence | sequence record 291945 | pAV0286 sequence 4720 bps
CTCGAGAAATCATAAAAAATTTATTTGCTTTGTGAGCGGATAACAATTATAATAGATTCAATTGTGAGCG
GATAACAATTTCACACAGAATTCATTAAAGAGGAGAAATTAACCATGAGCAAGCATCACCATCATTCAGG
CCATCACCATACCGGACACCACCATCATTCAGGCAGTCATCACCATACCGGCGAGAACCTGTATTTTCAG
GGTACCAAGGAAGAAGTGCCGGAACCGTTTGTGCCGTTGACCGACGAAGACGAAGATAACGTTCGTCACG
CACTGGGTGGCCGCAAACGTTCCGAAACCCTGTCCGTGCACGAAGCGTCATCTATTGTGATCACGCGCGA
GATCCTGCAGTGTCTGAACGACAAAGAATGGCTGAATGATGAGGTTATCAACCTGTACCTGGAACTGCTG
AAAGAGCGTGAACTGCGTGAACCGAACAAATTTCTGAAATGTCATTTCTTCAATACGTTTTTCTACAAAA
AGCTGATTAACGGCGGCTATGATTACAAAAGCGTTCGTGAGTGGACTACGAAGCGCAAACTGGGTTACAA
CCTGATTGATTGCGACAAAATCTTCGTGCCGATTCACAAAGATGTTCATTGGTGCCTGGCTGTAATTAAC
ATCAAAGAAAAGAAATTCCAGTATCTCGATAGCCTGGGCTATATGGATATGAAAGCGCTGCGCATTCTGG
CTAAATATCTCGTGGACGAAGTAAAAGACAAATCCGGTAAGCAGATCGACGTTCACGCGTGGAAACAGGA
GGGTGTTCAGAACCTGCCGCTGCAGGAAAACGGTTGGGATTGCGGTATGTTCATGCTGAAGTATATCGAT
TTCTATTCTCGTGACATGGAACTGGTCTTTGGCCAGAAACACATGTCGTACTTTCGTCGTCGTACCGCTA
AAGAAATCCTGGATCTGAAGGCCGGTTAGTAAGCTTAATTAGCTGAGCTTGGACTCCTGTTGATAGATCC
AGTAATGACCTCAGAACTCCATCTGGATTTGTTCAGAACGCTCGGTTGCCGCCGGGCGTTTTTTATTGGT
GAGAATCCAAGCTAGCCATGAACAATAAAACTGTCTGCTTACATAAACAGTAATACAAGGGGTGTTATGA
GCCATATTCAACGGGAAACGTCTTGCTCTAGGCCGCGATTAAATTCCAACATGGATGCTGATTTATATGG
GTATAAATGGGCTCGCGATAATGTCGGGCAATCAGGTGCGACAATCTATCGATTGTATGGGAAGCCCGAT
GCGCCAGAGTTGTTTCTGAAACATGGCAAAGGTAGCGTTGCCAATGATGTTACAGATGAGATGGTCAGAC
TAAACTGGCTGACGGAATTTATGCCTCTTCCGACCATCAAGCATTTTATCCGTACTCCTGATGATGCTTG
GTTACTCACGACTGCGATCCCCGGCAAAACAGCATTCCAGGTATTAGAAGAATATCCTGATTCAGGTGAA
AATATTGTTGATGCGCTGGCAGTGTTCCTGCGCCGGTTGCATTCGATTCCTGTTTGTAATTGTCCTTTTA
ACAGCGATCGCGTATTTCGTCTCGCTCAGGCGCAATCACGAATGAATAACGGTTTGGTTGATGCGAGTGA
TTTTGATGACGAGCGTAATGGCTGGCCTGTTGAACAAGTCTGGAAAGAAATGCACAAACTTTTGCCATTC
TCACCGGATTCAGTCGTCACTCATGGTGATTTCTCACTTGATAACCTTATTTTTGACGAGGGGAAATTAA
TAGGTTGTATTGATGTTGGACGAGTCGGAATCGCAGACCGATACCAGGATCTTGCCATCCTATGGAACTG
CCTCGGTGAGTTTTCTCCTTCATTACAGAAACGGCTTTTTCAAAAATATGGTATTGATAATCCTGATATG
AATAAATTGCAGTTTCATTTGATGCTCGATGAGTTTTTCTAAGAATTAATTCATGGGCAAATATTATACG
CAAGGCGACAAGGTGCTGATGCCGCTGGCGATTCAGGTTCATCATGCCGTTTGTGATGGCTTCCATGTCG
GCAGAATGCTTAATGAATTACAACAGTACTGCGATGAGTGGCAGGGCGGGGCGTAATTTTTTTAAGGCAG
TTATTGGTGCCCTTAAACGCCTGGGGTAATGACTCTCTAGCTTGAGGCATCAAATAAAACGAAAGGCTCA
GTCGAAAGACTGGGCCTTTCGTTTTATCTGTTGTTTGTCGGTGAACGCTCTCCTGAGTAGGACAAATCCG
CCGCTCTAGATTACGTGCAGTCGATGATAAGCTGTCAAACATGAGAATTGTGCCTAATGAGTGAGCTAAC
TTACATTAATTGCGTTGCGCTCACTGCCCGCTTTCCAGTCGGGAAACCTGTCGTGCCAGCTGCATTAATG
AATCGGCCAACGCGCGGGGAGAGGCGGTTTGCGTATTGGGCGCCAGGGTGGTTTTTCTTTTCACCAGTGA
GACGGGCAACAGCTGATTGCCCTTCACCGCCTGGCCCTGAGAGAGTTGCAGCAAGCGGTCCACGCTGGTT
TGCCCCAGCAGGCGAAAATCCTGTTTGATGGTGGTTAACGGCGGGATATAACATGAGCTGTCTTCGGTAT
CGTCGTATCCCACTACCGAGATATCCGCACCAACGCGCAGCCCGGACTCGGTAATGGCGCGCATTGCGCC
CAGCGCCATCTGATCGTTGGCAACCAGCATCGCAGTGGGAACGATGCCCTCATTCAGCATTTGCATGGTT
TGTTGAAAACCGGACATGGCACTCCAGTCGCCTTCCCGTTCCGCTATCGGCTGAATTTGATTGCGAGTGA
GATATTTATGCCAGCCAGCCAGACGCAGACGCGCCGAGACAGAACTTAATGGGCCCGCTAACAGCGCGAT
TTGCTGGTGACCCAATGCGACCAGATGCTCCACGCCCAGTCGCGTACCGTCTTCATGGGAGAAAATAATA
CTGTTGATGGGTGTCTGGTCAGAGACATCAAGAAATAACGCCGGAACATTAGTGCAGGCAGCTTCCACAG
CAATGGCATCCTGGTCATCCAGCGGATAGTTAATGATCAGCCCACTGACGCGTTGCGCGAGAAGATTGTG
CACCGCCGCTTTACAGGCTTCGACGCCGCTTCGTTCTACCATCGACACCACCACGCTGGCACCCAGTTGA
TCGGCGCGAGATTTAATCGCCGCGACAATTTGCGACGGCGCGTGCAGGGCCAGACTGGAGGTGGCAACGC
CAATCAGCAACGACTGTTTGCCCGCCAGTTGTTGTGCCACGCGGTTGGGAATGTAATTCAGCTCCGCCAT
CGCCGCTTCCACTTTTTCCCGCGTTTTCGCAGAAACGTGGCTGGCCTGGTTCACCACGCGGGAAACGGTC
TGATAAGAGACACCGGCATACTCTGCGACATCGTATAACGTTACTGGTTTCACATTCACCACCCTGAATT
GACTCTCTTCCGGGCGCTATCATGCCATACCGCGAAAGGTTTTGCACCATTCGATGGTGTCGGAATTTCG
GGCAGCGTTGGGTCCTGGCCACGGGTGCGCATGATCTAGAGCTGCCTCGCGCGTTTCGGTGATGACGGTG
AAAACCTCTGACACATGCAGCTCCCGGAGACGGTCACAGCTTGTCTGTAAGCGGATGCCGGGAGCAGACA
AGCCCGTCAGGGCGCGTCAGCGGGTGTTGGCGGGTGTCGGGGCGCAGCCATGACCCAGTCACGTAGCGAT
AGCGGAGTGTATACTGGCTTAACTATGCGGCATCAGAGCAGATTGTACTGAGAGTGCACCATATGCGGTG
TGAAATACCGCACAGATGCGTAAGGAGAAAATACCGCATCAGGCGCTCTTCCGCTTCCTCGCTCACTGAC
TCGCTGCGCTCGGTCGTTCGGCTGCGGCGAGCGGTATCAGCTCACTCAAAGGCGGTAATACGGTTATCCA
CAGAATCAGGGGATAACGCAGGAAAGAACATGTGAGCAAAAGGCCAGCAAAAGGCCAGGAACCGTAAAAA
GGCCGCGTTGCTGGCGTTTTTCCATAGGCTCCGCCCCCCTGACGAGCATCACAAAAATCGACGCTCAAGT
CAGAGGTGGCGAAACCCGACAGGACTATAAAGATACCAGGCGTTTCCCCCTGGAAGCTCCCTCGTGCGCT
CTCCTGTTCCGACCCTGCCGCTTACCGGATACCTGTCCGCCTTTCTCCCTTCGGGAAGCGTGGCGCTTTC
TCATAGCTCACGCTGTAGGTATCTCAGTTCGGTGTAGGTCGTTCGCTCCAAGCTGGGCTGTGTGCACGAA
CCCCCCGTTCAGCCCGACCGCTGCGCCTTATCCGGTAACTATCGTCTTGAGTCCAACCCGGTAAGACACG
ACTTATCGCCACTGGCAGCAGCCACTGGTAACAGGATTAGCAGAGCGAGGTATGTAGGCGGTGCTACAGA
GTTCTTGAAGTGGTGGCCTAACTACGGCTACACTAGAAGGACAGTATTTGGTATCTGCGCTCTGCTGAAG
CCAGTTACCTTCGGAAAAAGAGTTGGTAGCTCTTGATCCGGCAAACAAACCACCGCTGGTAGCGGTGGTT
TTTTTGTTTGCAAGCAGCAGATTACGCGCAGAAAAAAAGGATCTCAAGAAGATCCTTTGATCTTTTCTAC
GGGGTCTGACGCTCAGTGGAACGAAAACTCACGTTAAGGGATTTTGGTCATGACATTAACCTATAAAAAT
AGGCGTATCACGAGGCCCTTTCGTCTTCAC
Features (pLannotate 1.2.2; 15 found; start..end, strand, type, name):
     10..54      +  promoter       T5 promoter: bacteriophage T5 promoter for E. coli RNA polymerase, with embedded lac operator
     62..78      +  protein_bind   lac operator: The lac repressor binds to the lac operator to inhibit transcription in E. coli. This inhibition can be relieved by adding lactose or isopropyl-β-D-thiogalactopyranoside (IPTG). lac repressor encoded by lacI
    196..212     +  CDS            TEV site (fragment): tobacco etch virus (TEV) protease recognition and cleavage site
    223..933     +  CDS            ESD4 (fragment): ESD4_ARATH - Experimental evidence at protein level: Swiss-Prot protein existence level 1. Protease that catalyzes two essential functions in the SUMO pathway: processing of full-length SUMOs to their mature forms and deconjugation of SUMO from targeted proteins. Cleaves precursors of SUM1 and SUM2, but not of SUM3 or SUM5. Able to release SUM1 and SUM2 from conjugates, but unable to cleave SUM3. Acts predominantly as an isopeptidase, cleaving SUMO-conjugated proteins better than SUMO peptides. Plays an important role in the control of flowering time. From Arabidopsis thaliana (Mouse-ear cress
    962..1056    +  terminator     lambda t0 terminator: transcription terminator from phage lambda
   1117..1932    +  CDS            KanR: aminoglycoside phosphotransferase; aph(3')-Ia; confers resistance to kanamycin in bacteria or G418 (Geneticin®) in eukaryotes
   1942..2086    +  CDS            CmR (fragment): chloramphenicol acetyltransferase; cat; confers resistance to chloramphenicol
   2151..2237    +  terminator     rrnB T1 terminator: Escherichia coli rrnB; transcription terminator T1 from the E. coli rrnB gene
   2261..2278    -  promoter       tet promoter (fragment): E. coli promoter for tetracycline efflux protein gene
   2297..2318    -  protein_bind   CAP binding site: CAP binding activates transcription in the presence of cAMP. E. coli catabolite activator protein
   2331..3413    -  CDS            lacI: lac repressor; lacI; The lac repressor binds to the lac operator to inhibit transcription in E. coli. This inhibition can be relieved by adding lactose or isopropyl-β-D-thiogalactopyranoside (IPTG).
   3414..3491    -  promoter       lacIq promoter: lacI (mutant); In the lacIq allele, a single base change in the promoter boosts expression of the lacI gene about 10-fold.
   3540..3581    +  CDS            rop (fragment): Rop protein, which maintains plasmids at low copy number; rop
   3683..3823    +  misc_feature   bom: basis of mobility region from pBR322
   4009..4597    -  rep_origin     ori: high-copy-number ColE1/pMB1/pBR322/pUC origin of replication
