>Addgene plasmid #149333 | pAV0286 | addgene full sequence | sequence record 430273 | Addgene NGS Result
TCATAAAAAATTTATTTGCTTTGTGAGCGGATAACAATTATAATAGATTCAATTGTGAGCGGATAACAAT
TTCACACAGAATTCATTAAAGAGGAGAAATTAACCATGAGCAAGCATCACCATCATTCAGGCCATCACCA
TACCGGACACCACCATCATTCAGGCAGTCATCACCATACCGGCGAGAACCTGTATTTTCAGGGTACCAAG
GAAGAAGTGCCGGAACCGTTTGTGCCGTTGACCGACGAAGACGAAGATAACGTTCGTCACGCACTGGGTG
GCCGCAAACGTTCCGAAACCCTGTCCGTGCACGAAGCGTCATCTATTGTGATCACGCGCGAGATCCTGCA
GTGTCTGAACGACAAAGAATGGCTGAATGATGAGGTTATCAACCTGTACCTGGAACTGCTGAAAGAGCGT
GAACTGCGTGAACCGAACAAATTTCTGAAATGTCATTTCTTCAATACGTTTTTCTACAAAAAGCTGATTA
ACGGCGGCTATGATTACAAAAGCGTTCGTGAGTGGACTACGAAGCGCAAACTGGGTTACAACCTGATTGA
TTGCGACAAAATCTTCGTGCCGATTCACAAAGATGTTCATTGGTGCCTGGCTGTAATTAACATCAAAGAA
AAGAAATTCCAGTATCTCGATAGCCTGGGCTATATGGATATGAAAGCGCTGCGCATTCTGGCTAAATATC
TCGTGGACGAAGTAAAAGACAAATCCGGTAAGCAGATCGACGTTCACGCGTGGAAACAGGAGGGTGTTCA
GAACCTGCCGCTGCAGGAAAACGGTTGGGATTGCGGTATGTTCATGCTGAAGTATATCGATTTCTATTCT
CGTGACATGGAACTGGTCTTTGGCCAGAAACACATGTCGTACTTTCGTCGTCGTACCGCTAAAGAAATCC
TGGATCTGAAGGCCGGTTAGTAAGCTTAATTAGCTGAGCTTGGACTCCTGTTGATAGATCCAGTAATGAC
CTCAGAACTCCATCTGGATTTGTTCAGAACGCTCGGTTGCCGCCGGGCGTTTTTTATTGGTGAGAATCCA
AGCTAGCCATGAAAATAAACTGTCTGCTTACATAAACAGTAATACAAGGGGTGTTATGAGCCATATTCAA
CGGGAAACGTCTTGCTCTAGGCCGCGATTAAATTCCAACATGGATGCTGATTTATATGGGTATAAATGGG
CTCGCGATAATGTCGGGCAATCAGGTGCGACAATCTATCGATTGTATGGGAAGCCCGATGCGCCAGAGTT
GTTTCTGAAACATGGCAAAGGTAGCGTTGCCAATGATGTTACAGATGAGATGGTCAGACTAAACTGGCTG
ACGGAATTTATGCCTCTTCCGACCATCAAGCATTTTATCCGTACTCCTGATGATGCTTGGTTACTCACGA
CTGCGATCCCCGGCAAAACAGCATTCCAGGTATTAGAAGAATATCCTGATTCAGGTGAAAATATTGTTGA
TGCGCTGGCAGTGTTCCTGCGCCGGTTGCATTCGATTCCTGTTTGTAATTGTCCTTTTAACAGCGATCGC
GTATTTCGTCTCGCTCAGGCGCAATCACGAATGAATAACGGTTTGGTTGATGCGAGTGATTTTGATGACG
AGCGTAATGGCTGGCCTGTTGAACAAGTCTGGAAAGAAATGCACAAACTTTTGCCATTCTCACCGGATTC
AGTCGTCACTCATGGTGATTTCTCACTTGATAACCTTATTTTTGACGAGGGGAAATTAATAGGTTGTATT
GATGTTGGACGAGTCGGAATCGCAGACCGATACCAGGATCTTGCCATCCTATGGAACTGCCTCGGTGAGT
TTTCTCCTTCATTACAGAAACGGCTTTTTCAAAAATATGGTATTGATAATCCTGATATGAATAAATTGCA
GTTTCATTTGATGCTCGATGAGTTTTTCTAAGAATTAATTCATGGGCAAATATTATACGCAAGGCGACAA
GGTGCTGATGCCGCTGGCGATTCAGGTTCATCATGCCGTTTGTGATGGCTTCCATGTCGGCAGAATGCTT
AATGAATTACAACAGTACTGCGATGAGTGGCAGGGCGGGGCGTAATTTTTTTAAGGCAGTTATTGGTGCC
CTTAAACGCCTGGGGTAATGACTCTCTAGCTTGAGGCATCAAATAAAACGAAAGGCTCAGTCGAAAGACT
GGGCCTTTCGTTTTATCTGTTGTTTGTCGGTGAACGCTCTCCTGAGTAGGACAAATCCGCCCTCTAGATT
ACGTGCAGTCGATGATAAGCTGTCAAACATGAGAATTGTGCCTAATGAGTGAGCTAACTTACATTAATTG
CGTTGCGCTCACTGCCCGCTTTCCAGTCGGGAAACCTGTCGTGCCAGCTGCATTAATGAATCGGCCAACG
CGCGGGGAGAGGCGGTTTGCGTATTGGGCGCCAGGGTGGTTTTTCTTTTCACCAGTGAGACGGGCAACAG
CTGATTGCCCTTCACCGCCTGGCCCTGAGAGAGTTGCAGCAAGCGGTCCACGCTGGTTTGCCCCAGCAGG
CGAAAATCCTGTTTGATGGTGGTTAACGGCGGGATATAACATGAGCTGTCTTCGGTATCGTCGTATCCCA
CTACCGAGATATCCGCACCAACGCGCAGCCCGGACTCGGTAATGGCGCGCATTGCGCCCAGCGCCATCTG
ATCGTTGGCAACCAGCATCGCAGTGGGAACGATGCCCTCATTCAGCATTTGCATGGTTTGTTGAAAACCG
GACATGGCACTCCAGTCGCCTTCCCGTTCCGCTATCGGCTGAATTTGATTGCGAGTGAGATATTTATGCC
AGCCAGCCAGACGCAGACGCGCCGAGACAGAACTTAATGGGCCCGCTAACAGCGCGATTTGCTGGTGACC
CAATGCGACCAGATGCTCCACGCCCAGTCGCGTACCGTCTTCATGGGAGAAAATAATACTGTTGATGGGT
GTCTGGTCAGAGACATCAAGAAATAACGCCGGAACATTAGTGCAGGCAGCTTCCACAGCAATGGCATCCT
GGTCATCCAGCGGATAGTTAATGATCAGCCCACTGACGCGTTGCGCGAGAAGATTGTGCACCGCCGCTTT
ACAGGCTTCGACGCCGCTTCGTTCTACCATCGACACCACCACGCTGGCACCCAGTTGATCGGCGCGAGAT
TTAATCGCCGCGACAATTTGCGACGGCGCGTGCAGGGCCAGACTGGAGGTGGCAACGCCAATCAGCAACG
ACTGTTTGCCCGCCAGTTGTTGTGCCACGCGGTTGGGAATGTAATTCAGCTCCGCCATCGCCGCTTCCAC
TTTTTCCCGCGTTTTCGCAGAAACGTGGCTGGCCTGGTTCACCACGCGGGAAACGGTCTGATAAGAGACA
CCGGCATACTCTGCGACATCGTATAACGTTACTGGTTTCACATTCACCACCCTGAATTGACTCTCTTCCG
GGCGCTATCATGCCATACCGCGAAAGGTTTTGCACCATTCGATGGTGTCGGAATTTCGGGCAGCGTTGGG
TCCTGGCCACGGGTGCGCATGATCTAGAGCTGCCTCGCGCGTTTCGGTGATGACGGTGAAAACCTCTGAC
ACATGCAGCTCCCGGAGACGGTCACAGCTTGTCTGTAAGCGGATGCCGGGAGCAGACAAGCCCGTCAGGG
CGCGTCAGCGGGTGTTGGCGGGTGTCGGGGCGCAGCCATGACCCAGTCACGTAGCGATAGCGGAGTGTAT
ACTGGCTTAACTATGCGGCATCAGAGCAGATTGTACTGAGAGTGCACCATATGCGGTGTGAAATACCGCA
CAGATGCGTAAGGAGAAAATACCGCATCAGGCGCTCTTCCGCTTCCTCGCTCACTGACTCGCTGCGCTCG
GTCGTTCGGCTGCGGCGAGCGGTATCAGCTCACTCAAAGGCGGTAATACGGTTATCCACAGAATCAGGGG
ATAACGCAGGAAAGAACATGTGAGCAAAAGGCCAGCAAAAGGCCAGGAACCGTAAAAAGGCCGCGTTGCT
GGCGTTTTTCCATAGGCTCCGCCCCCCTGACGAGCATCACAAAAATCGACGCTCAAGTCAGAGGTGGCGA
AACCCGACAGGACTATAAAGATACCAGGCGTTTCCCCCTGGAAGCTCCCTCGTGCGCTCTCCTGTTCCGA
CCCTGCCGCTTACCGGATACCTGTCCGCCTTTCTCCCTTCGGGAAGCGTGGCGCTTTCTCATAGCTCACG
CTGTAGGTATCTCAGTTCGGTGTAGGTCGTTCGCTCCAAGCTGGGCTGTGTGCACGAACCCCCCGTTCAG
CCCGACCGCTGCGCCTTATCCGGTAACTATCGTCTTGAGTCCAACCCGGTAAGACACGACTTATCGCCAC
TGGCAGCAGCCACTGGTAACAGGATTAGCAGAGCGAGGTATGTAGGCGGTGCTACAGAGTTCTTGAAGTG
GTGGCCTAACTACGGCTACACTAGAAGGACAGTATTTGGTATCTGCGCTCTGCTGAAGCCAGTTACCTTC
GGAAAAAGAGTTGGTAGCTCTTGATCCGGCAAACAAACCACCGCTGGTAGCGGTGGTTTTTTTGTTTGCA
AGCAGCAGATTACGCGCAGAAAAAAAGGATCTCAAGAAGATCCTTTGATCTTTTCTACGGGGTCTGACGC
TCAGTGGAACGAAAACTCACGTTAAGGGATTTTGGTCATGACATTAACCTATAAAAATAGGCGTATCACG
AGGCCCTTTCGTCTTCACCTCGAGAAA
Features (pLannotate 1.2.2; 15 found; start..end, strand, type, name):
      1..45      +  promoter       T5 promoter: bacteriophage T5 promoter for E. coli RNA polymerase, with embedded lac operator
     53..69      +  protein_bind   lac operator: The lac repressor binds to the lac operator to inhibit transcription in E. coli. This inhibition can be relieved by adding lactose or isopropyl-β-D-thiogalactopyranoside (IPTG). lac repressor encoded by lacI
    187..203     +  CDS            TEV site (fragment): tobacco etch virus (TEV) protease recognition and cleavage site
    214..924     +  CDS            ESD4 (fragment): ESD4_ARATH - Experimental evidence at protein level: Swiss-Prot protein existence level 1. Protease that catalyzes two essential functions in the SUMO pathway: processing of full-length SUMOs to their mature forms and deconjugation of SUMO from targeted proteins. Cleaves precursors of SUM1 and SUM2, but not of SUM3 or SUM5. Able to release SUM1 and SUM2 from conjugates, but unable to cleave SUM3. Acts predominantly as an isopeptidase, cleaving SUMO-conjugated proteins better than SUMO peptides. Plays an important role in the control of flowering time. From Arabidopsis thaliana (Mouse-ear cress
    953..1047    +  terminator     lambda t0 terminator: transcription terminator from phage lambda
   1106..1921    +  CDS            KanR: aminoglycoside phosphotransferase; aph(3')-Ia; confers resistance to kanamycin in bacteria or G418 (Geneticin®) in eukaryotes
   1931..2075    +  CDS            CmR (fragment): chloramphenicol acetyltransferase; cat; confers resistance to chloramphenicol
   2140..2226    +  terminator     rrnB T1 terminator: Escherichia coli rrnB; transcription terminator T1 from the E. coli rrnB gene
   2249..2266    -  promoter       tet promoter (fragment): E. coli promoter for tetracycline efflux protein gene
   2285..2306    -  protein_bind   CAP binding site: CAP binding activates transcription in the presence of cAMP. E. coli catabolite activator protein
   2319..3401    -  CDS            lacI: lac repressor; lacI; The lac repressor binds to the lac operator to inhibit transcription in E. coli. This inhibition can be relieved by adding lactose or isopropyl-β-D-thiogalactopyranoside (IPTG).
   3402..3479    -  promoter       lacIq promoter: lacI (mutant); In the lacIq allele, a single base change in the promoter boosts expression of the lacI gene about 10-fold.
   3528..3569    +  CDS            rop (fragment): Rop protein, which maintains plasmids at low copy number; rop
   3671..3811    +  misc_feature   bom: basis of mobility region from pBR322
   3997..4585    -  rep_origin     ori: high-copy-number ColE1/pMB1/pBR322/pUC origin of replication
