[The description below was written by a language model from this plasmid's Addgene catalogue record and pLannotate feature annotations shown in this document.]
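Description:
pAV0286 is a bacterial expression plasmid of about 4.7 kb, built on the pDG-Kan backbone, for producing the engineered SUMO-specific protease SENP_EuB in E. coli. It replicates from a high-copy ColE1/pMB1-type origin and is selected with kanamycin through an aph(3')-Ia resistance gene. The backbone also retains a pBR322 bom region and short remnants of rop, a chloramphenicol acetyltransferase gene and a tet promoter, which appear to be non-functional leftovers of vector construction.

Expression is driven by a bacteriophage T5 promoter, which is read by the host RNA polymerase and is controlled by an embedded lac operator plus a second downstream operator. The plasmid carries its own lacI gene under the stronger lacIq promoter, so transcription is kept repressed until IPTG is added, without depending on a repressor-overproducing strain. The 723 bp synthetic insert, cloned between KpnI and HindIII, is preceded by an N-terminal His14 tag and a TEV protease cleavage site, which allow nickel-affinity purification followed by tag removal. The His14 tag itself is listed in the catalogue but was not picked up by the automated annotation. The coding region is followed by the lambda t0 terminator, with an rrnB T1 terminator further downstream. The annotation tool matches the open reading frame to the Arabidopsis SUMO protease ESD4, which reflects similarity to that protease family rather than the recorded origin, as the insert is listed as synthetic.

The depositor and sequencing-derived records differ by three nucleotides in length but show the same feature layout. According to the associated publication title, the protease belongs to an engineered SUMO/protease system; the record gives no further detail on its use.
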