Addgene plasmid #149333: pAV0286
Purpose: Bacterial expression of SENP_EuB protease
Depositing lab: Dirk Görlich. Depositing organization: Max Planck Institute for Multidisciplinary Sciences. Publication: Engineered SUMO/protease system identifies Pdr6 as a bidirectional nuclear transport receptor. Vera Rodriguez A, Frey S, Gorlich D. J Cell Biol. 2019 Jun 3;218(6):2006-2020. doi: 10.1083/jcb.201812091. Epub 2019 Apr 25. PubMed 31023724.
Backbone
  Vector backbone: pDG-Kan
  Backbone manufacturer: Görlich lab
  Backbone size w/o insert (bp): 3997
  Total vector size (bp): 4720
  Vector type: Bacterial Expression
Growth in bacteria
  Bacterial resistance: Kanamycin, 50 μg/mL
  Growth temperature: 37°C
  Growth strain: DH5alpha
  Copy number: High Copy
Gene/Insert
  Gene/Insert name: SENP_EuB protease
  Species: Synthetic
  Insert size (bp): 723
  Tag / fusion protein: His14 (N terminal on insert); Tev protease cleavage site (N terminal on insert)
  Cloning method: Restriction Enzyme; 5′ cloning site KpnI (unknown if destroyed); 3′ cloning site HindIII (unknown if destroyed)
  Sequencing primers: 5′ pQE-for; 3′ pQE-rev
Terms and licenses: Academic/Nonprofit Terms; Industry Terms: Not Available to Industry
How to cite: pAV0286 was a gift from Dirk Görlich (Addgene plasmid # 149333 ; http://n2t.net/addgene:149333 ; RRID:Addgene_149333)
